Addgene plasmid #195342: GFP-itis pBE-t
Purpose: Base editor plasmid expressing ABE8e-NG-Cas9n under Theophylline Riboswitch and constituitively expressed gRNA targeting EGFP A110V
Depositing lab: Alexis Komor. Depositing organization: University of California, San Diego (UCSD). Publication: Curing "GFP-itis" in Bacteria with Base Editors: Development of a Genome Editing Science Program Implemented with High School Biology Students. Vasquez CA, Evanoff M, Ranzau BL, Gu S, Deters E, Komor AC. CRISPR J. 2023 Apr 20. doi: 10.1089/crispr.2023.0002. PubMed 37083425.
Backbone
  Vector backbone: unknown
  Vector type: CRISPR
Growth in bacteria
  Bacterial resistance: Ampicillin, 100 μg/mL
  Growth temperature: 37°C
  Growth strain: DH5alpha
  Copy number: Low Copy
Gene/Insert 1
  Gene/Insert name: ecTadA(8e)-SpCas9-NG (alt name: ABE8e A to G base editor)
  Species: Synthetic; E. coli
  Insert size (bp): 4650
  Mutation: SpCas9n-NG: D10A, L1111R, D1135V, G1218R, E1219F, A1322R, R1335V, T1337R
  Promoter: ProC
  Cloning method: Unknown
  Sequencing primers: 5′ cagctaacaccacgtcgt
Gene/Insert 2
  Gene/Insert name: gRNA ctctacgcgggtcttgtagt
  Promoter: Lac
  Cloning method: Unknown
  Sequencing primers: 5′ gatcgacctgtctcagctgggaggt
Terms and licenses: Academic/Nonprofit Terms; Industry Terms: Not Available to Industry
Depositor comments: Please visit https://www.biorxiv.org/content/10.1101/2023.02.06.527367v1 for bioRxiv preprint.
How to cite: GFP-itis pBE-t was a gift from Alexis Komor (Addgene plasmid # 195342 ; http://n2t.net/addgene:195342 ; RRID:Addgene_195342)
