[The description below was written by a language model from this plasmid's Addgene catalogue record and pLannotate feature annotations shown in this document.]
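Description:
GFP-itis pBE-t is a bacterial CRISPR base-editor plasmid of about 8.3 kb, built for adenine base editing in E. coli. The catalogue lists the backbone as unknown, but the feature table shows a pSC101 origin together with the Rep101 (RepA) protein it requires. This matches the recorded low copy number. Selection is by ampicillin, through a β-lactamase gene driven by its own promoter.

The main payload is ABE8e-NG, a fusion of the evolved E. coli adenosine deaminase TadA(8e) to an SpCas9 nickase. The nickase carries D10A plus the NG PAM-relaxing substitutions L1111R, D1135V, G1218R, E1219F, A1322R, R1335V and T1337R. In the annotation this fusion appears as a tadA coding sequence followed by two contiguous Cas9 segments, the first of which is labelled with D10A. According to the record, the editor is transcribed from the ProC promoter and placed under a theophylline riboswitch, so that editor production depends on added theophylline. Neither ProC nor the riboswitch was picked up by the automated annotation, although an rrnB T1 terminator lies upstream of the editor cassette, presumably insulating it from read-through.

On the opposite strand, a lac promoter with its CAP binding site drives a guide RNA joined to the S. pyogenes scaffold. Only a short lacI fragment is present, in keeping with the guide being described as constitutively expressed. The guide targets the A110V mutation in EGFP, and A-to-G editing at that site is intended to restore the functional sequence. The plasmid was developed for a genome-editing teaching programme in which high school students "cure" non-fluorescent bacteria, using recovery of green fluorescence as the readout.
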