Features (pLannotate 1.2.2; 12 found; start..end, strand, type, name):
    123..983     -  CDS            AmpR: β-lactamase; bla; confers resistance to ampicillin, carbenicillin, and related antibiotics
    984..1088    -  promoter       AmpR promoter: bla
   1196..2146    -  CDS            Rep101: RepA protein needed for replication with the pSC101 origin; rep101
   2194..2416    -  rep_origin     pSC101 ori: low-copy replication origin that requires the Rep101 protein
   2981..3026    +  terminator     rrnB T1 terminator: transcription terminator T1 from the E. coli rrnB gene
   3242..3736    +  CDS            tadA: TADA_ECOLI - Also known as yfhC. Experimental evidence at protein level: Swiss-Prot protein existence level 1. Catalyzes the deamination of adenosine to inosine at the wobble position 34 of tRNA(Arg2). Essential for cell viability. From Escherichia coli (strain K12).
   3791..5392    +  CDS            dCas9(N): N-terminal portion of catalytically inactive Streptococcus pyogenes dCas9 carrying the D10A mutation (Zetsche et al., 2015)
   5393..7887    +  CDS            Cas9(C) (fragment): C-terminal portion of Streptococcus pyogenes Cas9 (Zetsche et al., 2015)
   8014..8089    -  misc_RNA       gRNA scaffold: guide RNA scaffold for the Streptococcus pyogenes CRISPR/Cas9 system
   8116..8146    -  promoter       lac promoter: promoter for the E. coli lac operon
   8161..8182    -  protein_bind   CAP binding site: CAP binding activates transcription in the presence of cAMP. E. coli catabolite activator protein
   8195..16      -  CDS            lacI (fragment) (across the origin): lac repressor; lacI; The lac repressor binds to the lac operator to inhibit transcription in E. coli. This inhibition can be relieved by adding lactose or isopropyl-β-D-thiogalactopyranoside (IPTG).
>Addgene plasmid #195342 | GFP-itis pBE-t | addgene full sequence | sequence record 383223 | Addgene NGS Result
TTTGCGTATTGGGCGCACTTAATTAACGGCACTGCGAAAAAACCCCGCCGAAGCGGGGTTTTTTGCGAAA
TATAATGACCCTCTTGATAACCCAAGAGGGCATTTTTTAATGCCCATGGCGTTTACCAATGCTTAATCAG
TGAGGCACCTATCTCAGCGATCTGTCTATTTCGTTCATCCATAGTTGCCTGACTCCCCGTCGTGTAGATA
ACTACGATACGGGAGGGCTTACCATCTGGCCCCAGTGCTGCAATGATACCGCGGGACCCACGCTCACCGG
CTCCAGATTTATCAGCAATAAACCAGCCAGCCGGAAGGGCCGAGCGCAGAAGTGGTCCTGCAACTTTATC
CGCCTCCATCCAGTCTATTAATTGTTGCCGGGAAGCTAGAGTAAGTAGTTCGCCAGTTAATAGTTTGCGC
AACGTTGTTGCCATTGCTACAGGCATCGTGGTGTCACGCTCGTCGTTTGGTATGGCTTCATTCAGCTCCG
GTTCCCAACGATCAAGGCGAGTTACATGATCCCCCATGTTGTGCAAAAAAGCGGTTAGCTCCTTCGGTCC
TCCGATCGTTGTCAGAAGTAAGTTGGCCGCAGTGTTATCACTCATGGTTATGGCAGCACTGCATAATTCT
CTTACTGTCATGCCATCCGTAAGATGCTTTTCTGTGACTGGTGAGTACTCAACCAAGTCATTCTGATAAT
AGTGTATGCGGCGACCGAGTTGCTCTTGCCCGGCGTCAATACGGGATAATACCGCGCCACATAGCAGAAC
TTTAAAAGTGCTCATCATTGGAAAACGTTCTTCGGGGCGAAAACTCTCAAGGATCTTACCGCTGTTGAGA
TCCAGTTCGATGTAACCCACTCGTGCACCCAACTGATCTTCAGCATCTTTTACTTTCACCAGCGTTTCTG
GGTGAGCAAAAACAGGAAGGCAAAATGCCGCAAAAAAGGGAATAAGGGCGACACGGAAATGTTGAATACT
CATACTCTTCCTTTTTCAATATTATTGAAGCATTTATCAGGGTTATTGTCTCATGAGCGGATACATATTT
GAATGTATTTAGAAAAATAAACAAATAGGGGTTCCGCGCACATTTCCCCGAAAAGTGCCACCTGACGTCT
AAGAAACCATTATTATCATGACATTAACCTATAAAAATAGGCGTATCACGAGGCCCTTAGGCCAAATAGG
CCGTTTCAGATCCTTCCGTATTTAGCCAGTATGTTCTCTAGTGTGGTTCGTTGTTTTTGCGTGAGCCATG
AGAACGAACCATTGAGATCATGCTTACTTTGCATGTCACTCAAAAATTTTGCCTCAAAACTGGTGAGCTG
AATTTTTACAGTTAAAGCATCGTGTAGTGTTTTTCTTAGTCCGTTACGTAGGTAGGAATCTGATGTAATG
GTTGTTGGTATTTTGTCACCATTCATTTTTATCTGGTTGTTCTCAAGTTCGGTTACGAGATCCATTTGTC
TATCTAGTTCAACTTGGAAAATCAACGTATCAGTCGGGCGGCCTCGCTTATCAACCACCAATTTCATATT
GCTGTAAGTGTTTAAATCTTTACTTATTGGTTTCAAAACCCATTGGTTAAGCCTTTTAAACTCATGGTAG
TTATTTTCAAGCATTAACATGAACTTAAATTCATCAAGGCTAATCTCTATATTTGCCTTGTGAGTTTTCT
TTTGTGTTAGTTCTTTTAATAACCACTCATAAATCCTCATAGAGTATTTGTTTTCAAAAGACTTAACATG
TTCCAGATTATATTTTATGAATTTTTTTAACTGGAAAAGATAAGGCAATATCTCTTCACTAAAAACTAAT
TCTAATTTTTCGCTTGAGAACTTGGCATAGTTTGTCCACTGGAAAATCTCAAAGCCTTTAACCAAAGGAT
TCCTGATTTCCACAGTTCTCGTCATCAGCTCTCTGGTTGCTTTAGCTAATACACCATAAGCATTTTCCCT
ACTGATGTTCATCATCTGAGCGTATTGGTTATAAGTGAACGATACCGTCCGTTCTTTCCTTGTAGGGTTT
TCAATCGTGGGGTTGAGTAGTGCCACACAGCATAAAATTAGCTTGGTTTCATGCTCCGTTAAGTCATAGC
GACTAATCGCTAGTTCATTTGCTTTGAAAACAACTAATTCAGACATACATCTCAATTGGTCTAGGTGATT
TTAATCACTATACCAATTGAGATGGGCTAGTCAATGATAATTACTAGTCCTTTTCCTTTGAGTTGTGGGT
ATCTGTAAATTCTGCTAGACCTTTGCTGGAAAACTTGTAAATTCTGCTAGACCCTCTGTAAATTCCGCTA
GACCTTTGTGTGTTTTTTTTGTTTATATTCAAGTGGTTATAATTTATAGAATAAAGAAAGAATAAAAAAA
GATAAAAAGAATAGATCCCAGCCCTGTGTATAACTCACTACTTTAGTCAGTTCCGCAGTATTACAAAAGG
ATGTCGCAAACGCTGTTTGCTCCTCTACAAAACAGACCTTAAAACCCTAAAGGCTTAAGTAGCACCCTCG
CAAGCTCGGGCAAATCGCTGAATATTCCTTTTGTCTCCGACCATCAGGCACCTGAGTCGCTGTCTTTTTC
GTGACATTCAGTTCGCTGCGCTCACGGCTCTGGCAGTGAATGGGGGTAAATGGCACTACAGGCGCCTTTT
ATGGATTCATGCAAGGAAACTACCCATAATACAAGAAAAGCCCGTCACGGGCTTCTCAGGGCGTTTTATG
GCGGGTCTGCTATGTGGTGCTATCTGACTTTTTGCTGTTCAGCAGTTCCTGCCCTCTGATTTTCCAGTCT
GACCACTTCGGATTATCCCGTGACAGGTCATTCAGACTGGCTAATGCACCCAGTAAGGCAGCGGTATCAT
CAACAGGCTTACCCGTCTTACTGTCCTACTGAACCGCTCTAGATTTCAGTGCAATTTATCTCTTCAAATG
TAGCACCTGAAGTCAGCCCAGGAGGAAGAGGACATCCGGTCAAATAAAACGAAAGGCTCAGTCGAAAGAC
TGGGCCTTTCGTTTTAGACTTAGGGACCCTCACAGCTAACACCACGTCGTCCCTATCTGCTGCCCTAGGT
CTATGAGTGGTTGCTGGATAACTTTACGGGCATGCATAAGGCTCGTATGATATATTCAGGGAAGCCACAA
CGGTTTCCCTCTACAAATAATTTTGTTTAACTTTGGTGATACCAGCATCGTCTTGATGCCCTTGGCAGCA
CCCTGCTAAGGTAACAACAAGATGTCTGAGGTGGAGTTTTCCCACGAGTACTGGATGAGACATGCCCTGA
CCCTGGCCAAGAGGGCACGGGATGAGAGGGAGGTGCCTGTGGGAGCCGTGCTGGTGCTGAACAATAGAGT
GATCGGCGAGGGCTGGAACAGAGCCATCGGCCTGCACGACCCAACAGCCCATGCCGAAATTATGGCCCTG
AGACAGGGCGGCCTGGTCATGCAGAACTACAGACTGATTGACGCCACCCTGTACGTGACATTCGAGCCTT
GCGTGATGTGCGCCGGCGCCATGATCCACTCTAGGATCGGCCGCGTGGTGTTTGGCGTGAGGAACTCAAA
AAGAGGCGCCGCAGGCTCCCTGATGAACGTGCTGAACTACCCCGGCATGAATCACCGCGTCGAAATTACC
GAGGGAATCCTGGCAGATGAATGTGCCGCCCTGCTGTGCGATTTCTATCGGATGCCTAGACAGGTGTTCA
ATGCTCAGAAGAAGGCCCAGAGCTCCATCAACTCCGGTAGCGAAACACCGGGGACTTCAGAATCGGCCAC
CCCGGAGTCTGACAAGAAGTACAGCATCGGCCTGGCCATCGGCACCAACTCTGTGGGCTGGGCCGTGATC
ACCGACGAGTACAAGGTGCCCAGCAAGAAATTCAAGGTGCTGGGCAACACCGACCGGCACAGCATCAAGA
AGAACCTGATCGGAGCCCTGCTGTTCGACAGCGGCGAAACAGCCGAGGCCACCCGGCTGAAGAGAACCGC
CAGAAGAAGATACACCAGACGGAAGAACCGGATCTGCTATCTGCAAGAGATCTTCAGCAACGAGATGGCC
AAGGTGGACGACAGCTTCTTCCACAGACTGGAAGAGTCCTTCCTGGTGGAAGAGGATAAGAAGCACGAGC
GGCACCCCATCTTCGGCAACATCGTGGACGAGGTGGCCTACCACGAGAAGTACCCCACCATCTACCACCT
GAGAAAGAAACTGGTGGACAGCACCGACAAGGCCGACCTGCGGCTGATCTATCTGGCCCTGGCCCACATG
ATCAAGTTCCGGGGCCACTTCCTGATCGAGGGCGACCTGAACCCCGACAACAGCGACGTGGACAAGCTGT
TCATCCAGCTGGTGCAGACCTACAACCAGCTGTTCGAGGAAAACCCCATCAACGCCAGCGGCGTGGACGC
CAAGGCCATCCTGTCTGCCAGACTGAGCAAGAGCAGACGGCTGGAAAATCTGATCGCCCAGCTGCCCGGC
GAGAAGAAGAATGGCCTGTTCGGAAACCTGATTGCCCTGAGCCTGGGCCTGACCCCCAACTTCAAGAGCA
ACTTCGACCTGGCCGAGGATGCCAAACTGCAGCTGAGCAAGGACACCTACGACGACGACCTGGACAACCT
GCTGGCCCAGATCGGCGACCAGTACGCCGACCTGTTTCTGGCCGCCAAGAACCTGTCCGACGCCATCCTG
CTGAGCGACATCCTGAGAGTGAACACCGAGATCACCAAGGCCCCCCTGAGCGCCTCTATGATCAAGAGAT
ACGACGAGCACCACCAGGACCTGACCCTGCTGAAAGCTCTCGTGCGGCAGCAGCTGCCTGAGAAGTACAA
AGAGATTTTCTTCGACCAGAGCAAGAACGGCTACGCCGGCTACATTGACGGCGGAGCCAGCCAGGAAGAG
TTCTACAAGTTCATCAAGCCCATCCTGGAAAAGATGGACGGCACCGAGGAACTGCTCGTGAAGCTGAACA
GAGAGGACCTGCTGCGGAAGCAGCGGACCTTCGACAACGGCAGCATCCCCCACCAGATCCACCTGGGAGA
GCTGCACGCCATTCTGCGGCGGCAGGAAGATTTTTACCCATTCCTGAAGGACAACCGGGAAAAGATCGAG
AAGATCCTGACCTTCCGCATCCCCTACTACGTGGGCCCTCTGGCCAGGGGAAACAGCAGATTCGCCTGGA
TGACCAGAAAGAGCGAGGAAACCATCACCCCCTGGAACTTCGAGGAAGTGGTGGACAAGGGCGCTTCCGC
CCAGAGCTTCATCGAGCGGATGACCAACTTCGATAAGAACCTGCCCAACGAGAAGGTGCTGCCCAAGCAC
AGCCTGCTGTACGAGTACTTCACCGTGTATAACGAGCTGACCAAAGTGAAATACGTGACCGAGGGAATGA
GAAAGCCCGCCTTCCTGAGCGGCGAGCAGAAAAAGGCCATCGTGGACCTGCTGTTCAAGACCAACCGGAA
AGTGACCGTGAAGCAGCTGAAAGAGGACTACTTCAAGAAAATCGAGTGCTTCGACTCCGTGGAAATCTCC
GGCGTGGAAGATCGGTTCAACGCCTCCCTGGGCACATACCACGATCTGCTGAAAATTATCAAGGACAAGG
ACTTCCTGGACAATGAGGAAAACGAGGACATTCTGGAAGATATCGTGCTGACCCTGACACTGTTTGAGGA
CAGAGAGATGATCGAGGAACGGCTGAAAACCTATGCCCACCTGTTCGACGACAAAGTGATGAAGCAGCTG
AAGCGGCGGAGATACACCGGCTGGGGCAGGCTGAGCCGGAAGCTGATCAACGGCATCCGGGACAAGCAGT
CCGGCAAGACAATCCTGGATTTCCTGAAGTCCGACGGCTTCGCCAACAGAAACTTCATGCAGCTGATCCA
CGACGACAGCCTGACCTTTAAAGAGGACATCCAGAAAGCCCAGGTGTCCGGCCAGGGCGATAGCCTGCAC
GAGCACATTGCCAATCTGGCCGGCAGCCCCGCCATTAAGAAGGGCATCCTGCAGACAGTGAAGGTGGTGG
ACGAGCTCGTGAAAGTGATGGGCCGGCACAAGCCCGAGAACATCGTGATCGAAATGGCCAGAGAGAACCA
GACCACCCAGAAGGGACAGAAGAACAGCCGCGAGAGAATGAAGCGGATCGAAGAGGGCATCAAAGAGCTG
GGCAGCCAGATCCTGAAAGAACACCCCGTGGAAAACACCCAGCTGCAGAACGAGAAGCTGTACCTGTACT
ACCTGCAGAATGGGCGGGATATGTACGTGGACCAGGAACTGGACATCAACCGGCTGTCCGACTACGATGT
GGACCATATCGTGCCTCAGAGCTTTCTGAAGGACGACTCCATCGACAACAAGGTGCTGACCAGAAGCGAC
AAGAACCGGGGCAAGAGCGACAACGTGCCCTCCGAAGAGGTCGTGAAGAAGATGAAGAACTACTGGCGGC
AGCTGCTGAACGCCAAGCTGATTACCCAGAGAAAGTTCGACAATCTGACCAAGGCCGAGAGAGGCGGCCT
GAGCGAACTGGATAAGGCCGGCTTCATCAAGAGACAGCTGGTGGAAACCCGGCAGATCACAAAGCACGTG
GCACAGATCCTGGACTCCCGGATGAACACTAAGTACGACGAGAATGACAAGCTGATCCGGGAAGTGAAAG
TGATCACCCTGAAGTCCAAGCTGGTGTCCGATTTCCGGAAGGATTTCCAGTTTTACAAAGTGCGCGAGAT
CAACAACTACCACCACGCCCACGACGCCTACCTGAACGCCGTCGTGGGAACCGCCCTGATCAAAAAGTAC
CCTAAGCTGGAAAGCGAGTTCGTGTACGGCGACTACAAGGTGTACGACGTGCGGAAGATGATCGCCAAGA
GCGAGCAGGAAATCGGCAAGGCTACCGCCAAGTACTTCTTCTACAGCAACATCATGAACTTTTTCAAGAC
CGAGATTACCCTGGCCAACGGCGAGATCCGGAAGCGGCCTCTGATCGAGACAAACGGCGAAACCGGGGAG
ATCGTGTGGGATAAGGGCCGGGATTTTGCCACCGTGCGGAAAGTGCTGAGCATGCCCCAAGTGAATATCG
TGAAAAAGACCGAGGTGCAGACAGGCGGCTTCAGCAAAGAGTCTATCCGTCCCAAGAGGAACAGCGATAA
GCTGATCGCCAGAAAGAAGGACTGGGACCCTAAGAAGTACGGCGGCTTCGTGAGCCCCACCGTGGCCTAT
TCTGTGCTGGTGGTGGCCAAAGTGGAAAAGGGCAAGTCCAAGAAACTGAAGAGTGTGAAAGAGCTGCTGG
GGATCACCATCATGGAAAGAAGCAGCTTCGAGAAGAATCCCATCGACTTTCTGGAAGCCAAGGGCTACAA
AGAAGTGAAAAAGGACCTGATCATCAAGCTGCCTAAGTACTCCCTGTTCGAGCTGGAAAACGGCCGGAAG
AGAATGCTGGCCTCTGCCCGGTTCCTGCAGAAGGGAAACGAACTGGCCCTGCCCTCCAAATATGTGAACT
TCCTGTACCTGGCCAGCCACTATGAGAAGCTGAAGGGCTCCCCCGAGGATAATGAGCAGAAACAGCTGTT
TGTGGAACAGCACAAGCACTACCTGGACGAGATCATCGAGCAGATCAGCGAGTTCTCCAAGAGAGTGATC
CTGGCCGACGCTAATCTGGACAAAGTGCTGTCCGCCTACAACAAGCACCGGGATAAGCCCATCAGAGAGC
AGGCCGAGAATATCATCCACCTGTTTACCCTGACCAATCTGGGAGCCCCTAGGGCCTTCAAGTACTTTGA
CACCACCATCGACCGGAAGGTGTACCGTAGCACCAAAGAGGTGCTGGACGCCACCCTGATCCACCAGAGC
ATCACCGGCCTGTACGAGACACGGATCGACCTGTCTCAGCTGGGAGGTGACTAAACGGAGCCAATGTACG
CAAAAACCCCGCTTCAGCGGGGTTTTTTCGCCAAAAAAAACCCCGCCCTGTCAGGGGCGGGGTTTTTTTT
TATGTTGAAAATCTCCTTCTAGATTAAAAAAAAGCACCGACTCGGTGCCACTTTTTCAAGTTGATAACGG
ACTAGCCTTATTTTAACTTGCTATTTCTAGCTCTAAAACACTACAAGACCCGCGTAGAGTCCACACAACA
TACGAGCCGGAAGCATAAAGTGTAAAGCCTGGGGTGCCTAATGAGTGAGCTAACTCACATTAATTGCGTT
GCGCTCACTGCCCGCTTTCCAGTCGGGAAACCTGTCGTGCCAGCTGCATTAATGAATCGGCCAACGCGCG
GGGAGAGGCGG
